>Addgene plasmid #247948 | pdFLPtag-SA-SD-2-smGFP-HA | addgene full sequence | sequence record 494250 | Addgene NGS Result
GGCCGCTATGGTGTCCAAGGGCGAGGAAGTGATCAAGGAGTTCATGCGCTTCAAAGTGCGCATGGAGGGC
AGCATGAACGGCCACGAGTTCGAGATTGAGGGCGAGGGCGAGGGACGCCCATATGAGGGAACCCAGACCG
CCAAGCTGAAAGTGACCAAGGGCGGACCCCTGCCCTTCGCCTGGGATATTCTGAGCCCCCAGTTTATGTA
CGGCAGCAAGGCCTACGTGAAGCACCCCGCCGATATCCCCGATTACAAGAAGCTGAGCTTCCCCGAGGGC
TTCAAGTGGGAGCGCGTGATGAACTTCGAGGATGGCGGCCTCGTGACCGTGACCCAGGATAGCAGTCTGC
AGGATGGCACCCTGATCTACAAAGTGAAGATGCGCGGCACCAACTTCCCCCCCGATGGACCCGTGATGCA
GAAGAAGACCATGGGCTGGGAGGCCAGCACCGAGCGCCTGTATCCACGCGACGGCGTGCTGAAGGGCGAG
ATTCATCAGGCCCTGAAGCTGAAGGACGGCGGCCACTACCTGGTGGAGTTCAAGACCATCTACATGGCCA
AGAAGCCCGTGCAGCTGCCCGGCTACTACTACGTGGACACCAAGCTGGATATCACCAGCCACAACGAGGA
TTACACCATCGTGGAGCAGTACGAGCGCAGCGAGGGCCGCCACCATCTGTTTCTGGGACACGGAACCGGC
AGCACCGGAAGCGGAAGTAGTGGAACCGCCAGCAGCGAGGATAACAACATGGCCGTGATTAAGGAGTTTA
TGCGCTTTAAAGTGCGCATGGAGGGATCCATGAATGGACATGAGTTTGAGATCGAGGGCGAGGGCGAGGG
ACGCCCCTACGAGGGCACGCAGACGGCCAAGCTGAAAGTGACGAAGGGCGGACCGCTGCCGTTTGCCTGG
GACATCCTGTCGCCGCAGTTTATGTATGGCTCGAAGGCCTATGTGAAGCACCCGGCCGACATTCCGGACT
ATAAGAAGCTGTCGTTCCCAGAGGGATTCAAGTGGGAGCGCGTGATGAATTTTGAGGACGGCGGACTCGT
GACCGTGACGCAGGACAGTTCCCTGCAGGACGGAACGCTGATCTATAAAGTGAAGATGCGCGGAACGAAT
TTCCCGCCGGACGGCCCAGTGATGCAGAAGAAGACGATGGGATGGGAGGCCTCGACCGAGCGCCTGTACC
CCCGCGACGGCGTGCTGAAGGGCGAGATCCACCAGGCCCTGAAGCTGAAGGATGGCGGACGCTATCTGGT
GGAGTTTAAGACGATCTATATGGCCAAGAAGCCAGTGCAGCTGCCGGGATATTACTATGTGGATACGAAG
CTGGACATTACCTCGCACAATGAGGACTATACGATTGTGGAGCAGTATGAGCGCTCGGAGGGACGCCATC
ACCTGTTTCTGTACGGCATGGATGAGCTGTATAAGTAGGAGGCCGGCCTCGATCTTTGTGAAGGAACCTT
ACTTCTGTGGTGTGACATAATTGGACAAACTACCTACAGAGATTTAAAGCTCTAAGGTAAATATAAAATT
TTTAAGTGTATAATGTGTTAAACTACTGATTCTAATTGTTTGTGTATTTTAGATTCCAACCTATGGAACT
GATGAATGGGAGCAGTGGTGGAATGCCTTTAATGAGGAAAACCTGTTTTGCTCAGAAGAAATGCCATCTA
GTGATGATGAGGCTACTGCTGACTCTCAACATTCTACTCCTCCAAAAAAGAAGAGAAAGGTAGAAGACCC
CAAGGACTTTCCTTCAGAATTGCTAAGTTTTTTGAGTCATGCTGTGTTTAGTAATAGAACTCTTGCTTGC
TTTGCTATTTACACCACAAAGGAAAAAGCTGCACTGCTATACAAGAAAATTATGGAAAAATATTTGATGT
ATAGTGCCTTGACTAGAGATCATAATCAGCCATACCACATTTGTAGAGGTTTTACTTGCTTTAAAAAACC
TCCCACACCTCCCCCTGAACCTGAAACATAAAATGAATGCAATTGTTGTTGTTAACTTGTTTATTGCAGC
TTATAATGGTTACAAATAAAGCAATAGCATCACAAATTTCACAAATAAAGCATTTTTTTCACTGCATTCT
AGTTGTGGTTTGTCCAAACTCATCAATGTATCTTATCATGTCTGGATCTGCGTCGCGCCACTTCAACGCT
CGATGGGAGCGTCATTGGTGGGCGGGGTAACCGTCGAAATCAGTGTTTACGCTTCCAATCGCAACAAAAA
ATTCACTGCAACACTGAAAAGCATACGAAAACGATGAAGATTGTACGAGAAACCATAAAGTATTTTATCC
ACAAAGACACGTATAGCAGAAAAGCCAAGTTAACTCGGCGATAAGTTGTGTACACAAGAATAAAATCGGC
CAGATTCAGTGTTGTCAGAAATAAGAAAACCCCACTATGTTTTTCTTTGCCTTTTCTTTCTCCCAGCGAT
CATTCATTTCGTGGTGAAAGAACGGGGTCATTGCACGGAGTTTCGACTGCGGGAAAGCAGAGCTGCCGTT
CACTTCGTCTATAATTAGCGCTTTCTATTTTCCCCGATTCGGGCCGCTGCTGCGCTTTTCCGCCTGCTGT
TTGTGGCAAGTGTAGCAGCAGGCTGTGCACGCAGTGTGGCATGCACTTGGCTTTCCACCGTTGGTATCGA
TTCTCTGGGACGATGAGTCATTCCTTTCGGGACCACAGCATAATCGTTGCCAGCTCACCGAAATGGTGAC
TTCATTTCTTAACTGCCGTCAAGCATGCGATTGTACATACATACATATTTATATATGTACATATTTATGT
GACTATGGTAGGTCGATATAATAGCAATCAACGCAAGCAAATGTGTCAGTCCTGCTTACAGGAACGATTC
TATTTAGTAATTTTCGTTGTATAAAGTAATTATGTATGTATGTAAGCCCCATAAATCTGAAAACCGGTAG
TCGATCCAACATGGCGACTTGTCCCATCCCCGGCATGTTTAAATATACTAATTATTCTTGAACTAATTTT
AATCAACCGATTTATCTCTCTTCCGCAGGTCGGGAGGTTCCGGTGGAAGCGGAGGTAGCGGCGGATCCTA
CCCTTATGATGTGCCCGATTATGCTGGCTACCCTTATGATGTTCCTGATTACGCCGGATATCCGTATGAC
GTGCCAGACTACGCGGGAGGTGTGAGCAAGGGAGAGGAGTTGTTTACCGGCGTGGTCCCCATACTGGTGG
AGTTGGATGGCGACGTTAATGGACATAAATTCTCGGTCCGCGGCGAGGGAGAGGGAGACGCCACCAATGG
CAAGCTGACGCTTAAGTTCATTTGCACGACTGGAAAATTGCCTGTCCCCTGGCCGACCCTGGTCACCACA
CTGGGCGGAGGAGTGCAGTGCTTCTCCCGTTACCCAGACCACATGAAGCAGCACGATTTCTTCAAGAGCG
CAATGCCGGAGGGATACGTGCAAGAACGGACTATTTCCTTCAAGGATGACGGAACCTATAAGACCCGTGC
GGAGGTCAAATTCGAGGGTGACACCCTGGTGAACCGAATTGAACTCAAAGGAATCGATTTCAAGGAGGAT
GGAAATATTCTGGGTCACAAGCTGGAATACAACTTCAACAGCCATAATGTGTACATTACGGCTGATAAGC
AGAAGAACGGCATTAAGGCCAATTTCAAGATCCGCCACAACGTTGAGGGTGGATATCCCTACGACGTGCC
CGATTATGCGGGCGGATATCCGTATGATGTTCCAGATTATGCTGGTGGTGGAGGCTATCCCTATGATGTC
CCCGACTACGCCGGAGGTTACCCATACGATGTGCCCGACTACGCTGGAGGCGATGGCAGCGTGCAGCTGG
CAGATCATTATCAACAGAATACCCCCATAGGTGATGGCCCCGTTCTGCTTCCAGATAATCACTACCTTTC
CACCCAGAGCGTGCTTTCGAAAGACCCGAACGAAAAGCGTGATCACATGGTCCTGCTGGAGTTTGTGACC
GCGGCTGGAATCACCCTGGGTATGGACGAACTCTACAAGGGTGGCTACCCCTACGATGTCCCGGACTACG
CTGGATATCCGTATGACGTACCGGACTATGCCGGTTACCCGTACGATGTCCCGGACTACGCTCGATCCGG
AGGTAGCGGTGGAAGCGGAGGTTCCGGCAGGTAAGTTATTGAACAATGGCATCAAATGCCTTCATCATCA
CTACCCTTTAGCCCTTAAGACCCCACAATGACCTTACCCACTCAGAGAAAAAAGTAAATATGAAAGCCCA
TTTGAACTTCTAAGCTTGTCGACTTAATTAAATCGATCCTAGGGAAGTTCCTATACTATTTGAAGAATAG
GAACTTCGGAATAGGAACTTCTAAGAGGTTTCATATTGCTAATAGCAGCTACAATCCAGCTACCATTCTG
CGAAGTTCCTATACTTTCTAGAGAATAGGAACTTCGGAATAGGAACTTCGCTGGTACCCTCGAGCCCAAT
TCCCTATTCAGAGTTCTCTTCTTGTATTCAATAATTACTTCTTGGCAGATTTCAGTAGTTGCAGTTGATT
TACTTGGTTGCTGGTTACTTTTAATTGATTCACTTTAACTTGCACTTTACTGCAGATTGTTTAGCTTGTT
CAGCTGCGCTTGTTTATTTGCTTAGCTTTCGCTTAGCGACGTGTTCACTTTGCTTGTTTGAATTGAATTG
TCGCTCCGTAGACGAAGCGCCTCTATTTATACTCCGGCGCTCGCTAGAGTCTCCGCTCGGAGGACAGTAC
TCCGCTCGGAGGACAGTACTCCGCTCGGAGGACAGTACTCCGCTCGGAGGACAGTACTCCGCTCGGAGGA
CAGTACTCCGACCTGCAGGGAATTCCTGCAGACTAGTTCTAGAGTCGACCATCATGATGGACCAGATGGG
TGAGGTGGAGTACGCGCCCGGGGAGCCCAAGGGCACGCCCTGGCACCCGCACCGCGGCTTCGAGACCGTG
ACCTACATCATGCATGGTACCCAGCTTTTGTTCCCTTTAGTGAGGGTTAATTGCGCGCTTGGCGTAATCA
TGGTCATAGCTGTTTCCTGTGTGAAATTGTTATCCGCTCACAATTCCACACAACATACGAGCCGGGAGCA
TAAAGTGTAAAGCCTGGGGTGCCTAATGAGTGAGCTAACTCACATTAATTGCGTTGCGCTCACTGCCCGC
TTTCCAGTCGGGAAACCTGTCGTGCCAGCTGCATTAATGAATCGGCCAACGCGCGGGGAGAGGCGGTTTG
CGTATTGGGCGCTCTTCCGCTTCCTCGCTCACTGACTCGCTGCGCTCGGTCGTTCGGCTGCGGCGAGCGG
TATCAGCTCACTCAAAGGCGGTAATACGGTTATCCACAGAATCAGGGGATAACGCAGGAAAGAACATGTG
AGCAAAAGGCCAGCAAAAGGCCAGGAACCGTAAAAAGGCCGCGTTGCTGGCGTTTTTCCATAGGCTCCGC
CCCCCTGACGAGCATCACAAAAATCGACGCTCAAGTCAGAGGTGGCGAAACCCGACAGGACTATAAAGAT
ACCAGGCGTTTCCCCCTGGAAGCTCCCTCGTGCGCTCTCCTGTTCCGACCCTGCCGCTTACCGGATACCT
GTCCGCCTTTCTCCCTTCGGGAAGCGTGGCGCTTTCTCATAGCTCACGCTGTAGGTATCTCAGTTCGGTG
TAGGTCGTTCGCTCCAAGCTGGGCTGTGTGCACGAACCCCCCGTTCAGCCCGACCGCTGCGCCTTATCCG
GTAACTATCGTCTTGAGTCCAACCCGGTAAGACACGACTTATCGCCACTGGCAGCAGCCACTGGTAACAG
GATTAGCAGAGCGAGGTATGTAGGCGGTGCTACAGAGTTCTTGAAGTGGTGGCCTAACTACGGCTACACT
AGAAGAACAGTATTTGGTATCTGCGCTCTGCTGAAGCCAGTTACCTTCGGAAAAAGAGTTGGTAGCTCTT
GATCCGGCAAACAAACCACCGCTGGTAGCGGTGGTTTTTTTGTTTGCAAGCAGCAGATTACGCGCAGAAA
AAAAGGATCTCAAGAAGATCCTTTGATCTTTTCTACGGGGTCTGACGCTCAGTGGAACGAAAACTCACGT
TAAGGGATTTTGGTCATGAGATTATCAAAAAGGATCTTCACCTAGATCCTTTTAAATTAAAAATGAAGTT
TTAAATCAATCTAAAGTATATATGAGTAAACTTGGTCTGACAGTTACCAATGCTTAATCAGTGAGGCACC
TATCTCAGCGATCTGTCTATTTCGTTCATCCATAGTTGCCTGACTCCCCGTCGTGTAGATAACTACGATA
CGGGAGGGCTTACCATCTGGCCCCAGTGCTGCAATGATACCGCGAGACCCACGCTCACCGGCTCCAGATT
TATCAGCAATAAACCAGCCAGCCGGAAGGGCCGAGCGCAGAAGTGGTCCTGCAACTTTATCCGCCTCCAT
CCAGTCTATTAATTGTTGCCGGGAAGCTAGAGTAAGTAGTTCGCCAGTTAATAGTTTGCGCAACGTTGTT
GCCATTGCTACAGGCATCGTGGTGTCACGCTCGTCGTTTGGTATGGCTTCATTCAGCTCCGGTTCCCAAC
GATCAAGGCGAGTTACATGATCCCCCATGTTGTGCAAAAAAGCGGTTAGCTCCTTCGGTCCTCCGATCGT
TGTCAGAAGTAAGTTGGCCGCAGTGTTATCACTCATGGTTATGGCAGCACTGCATAATTCTCTTACTGTC
ATGCCATCCGTAAGATGCTTTTCTGTGACTGGTGAGTACTCAACCAAGTCATTCTGAGAATAGTGTATGC
GGCGACCGAGTTGCTCTTGCCCGGCGTCAATACGGGATAATACCGCGCCACATAGCAGAACTTTAAAAGT
GCTCATCATTGGAAAACGTTCTTCGGGGCGAAAACTCTCAAGGATCTTACCGCTGTTGAGATCCAGTTCG
ATGTAACCCACTCGTGCACCCAACTGATCTTCAGCATCTTTTACTTTCACCAGCGTTTCTGGGTGAGCAA
AAACAGGAAGGCAAAATGCCGCAAAAAAGGGAATAAGGGCGACACGGAAATGTTGAATACTCATACTCTT
CCTTTTTCAATATTATTGAAGCATTTATCAGGGTTATTGTCTCATGAGCGGATACATATTTGAATGTATT
TAGAAAAATAAACAAATAGGGGTTCCGCGCACATTTCCCCGAAAAGTGCCACCTAAATTGTAAGCGTTAA
TATTTTGTTAAAATTCGCGTTAAATTTTTGTTAAATCAGCTCATTTTTTAACCAATAGGCCGAAATCGGC
AAAATCCCTTATAAATCAAAAGAATAGACCGAGATAGGGT
[37 nt withheld, positions 7321-7357]
AAAGAACGTGGACTCCAACGTCAAAGG
[49 nt withheld, positions 7385-7433]
T
[91 nt withheld, positions 7435-7525]
G
[124 nt withheld, positions 7527-7650]
CCCATTCGCCATTCAGGCTGCGCAACTGTTGGGAAGGGCGATCGGTGCGGGCCTCTTCGCTATTACGCCA
GCTGGCGAAAGGGGGATGTGCTGCAAGGCGATTAAGTTGGGTAACGCCAGGGTTTTCCCAGTCACGACGT
TGTAAAACGACGGCCAGTGAGCGCGCGTAATACGACTCACTATAGGGCGAATTGGAGCTCGCTAGCGATG
TAGGTCACGGTCTCGAAGCCGCGGTGCGGGTGCCAGGGCGTGCCCTTGGGCTCCCCGGGCGCGTACTCCA
CCTCACCCATCTGGTCCATCATGATGGTCGACAAGCTTGGATCCGATGTCCCAATACGCGTAGGCCTGAA
GTTCCTATTCCGAAGTTCCTATTCTTCAAATAGTATAGGAACTTCTCTTTGCACCATTTCAAAGAATAAC
AGTGATAATTTCTGGGTTAAGGCAAGAAGTTCCTATTCCGAAGTTCCTATTCTCTAGAAAGTATAGGAAC
TTCGC
Features (pLannotate 1.2.2; 27 found; start..end, strand, type, name):
      8..1435    +  CDS            tdTomato: tdTomato is a basic (constitutively fluorescent) orange fluorescent protein published in 2004, derived from Discosoma sp.. It is reported to be a somewhat slowly-maturing tandem dimer with low acid sensitivity.
   1451..1525    +  CDS            small t antigen (fragment): SV40 (simian virus 40) small t antigen
   1527..1592    +  intron         small t intron: SV40 (simian virus 40) small t antigen intron
   1722..1742    +  CDS            SV40 NLS: nuclear localization signal of SV40 (simian virus 40) large T antigen
   1749..1883    +  CDS            LT_POVHA (fragment): Protein inferred from homology: Swiss-Prot protein existence level 3. Isoform large T antigen is a key early protein essential for both driving viral replication and inducing cellular transformation. Plays a role in viral genome replication by driving entry of quiescent cells into the cell cycle and by autoregulating the synthesis of viral early mRNA. Displays highly oncogenic activities by corrupting the host cellular checkpoint mechanisms that guard cell division and the transcription, replication, and repair of DNA. Participates in the modulation of cellular gene expression preceeding viral
   1908..1991    +  CDS            large T antigen (fragment): large T antigen from SV40 (simian virus 40)
   2014..2148    +  polyA_signal   SV40 poly(A) signal: SV40 polyadenylation signal
   3175..4029    +  CDS            vsfGFP-9 (fragment): vsfGFP-9 is a basic (constitutively fluorescent) green fluorescent protein published in 2015, derived from Aequorea victoria. It has low acid sensitivity.
   4362..4411    +  intron         β-globin intron (fragment): internally truncated intron from human β-globin
   4412..4459    -  protein_bind   FRT: FLP-mediated recombination occurs in the 8-bp core sequence TCTAGAAA (Turan and Bode, 2011). FLP recombinase from the Saccharomyces cerevisiae 2μ plasmid
   4489..4727    -  promoter       hsp70 promoter: Drosophila melanogaster hsp70Bb promoter
   4746..4840    -  protein_bind   5X UAS: five tandem copies of the "ScaI site" 17-mer CGGAGTACTGTCCTCCG, an upstream activating sequence (UAS) that efficiently binds yeast Gal4 (Webster et al., 1988; Pfeiffer et al., 2010) GAL4
   4895..4964    -  protein_bind   attB: attB site for the φC31 integrase (Groth et al., 2000) phage φC31 integrase
   5004..5022    -  promoter       T3 promoter: promoter for bacteriophage T3 RNA polymerase
   5067..5083    -  protein_bind   lac operator: The lac repressor binds to the lac operator to inhibit transcription in E. coli. This inhibition can be relieved by adding lactose or isopropyl-β-D-thiogalactopyranoside (IPTG). lac repressor encoded by lacI
   5091..5121    -  promoter       lac promoter: promoter for the E. coli lac operon
   5136..5157    -  protein_bind   CAP binding site: CAP binding activates transcription in the presence of cAMP. E. coli catabolite activator protein
   5170..5262    -  CDS            lacI (fragment): lac repressor; lacI; The lac repressor binds to the lac operator to inhibit transcription in E. coli. This inhibition can be relieved by adding lactose or isopropyl-β-D-thiogalactopyranoside (IPTG).
   5445..6033    -  rep_origin     ori: high-copy-number ColE1/pMB1/pBR322/pUC origin of replication
   6204..7064    -  CDS            AmpR: β-lactamase; bla; confers resistance to ampicillin, carbenicillin, and related antibiotics
   7065..7169    -  promoter       AmpR promoter: bla
   7222..7650    -  rep_origin     f1 ori (sequence partly withheld): f1 bacteriophage origin of replication; arrow indicates direction of (+) strand synthesis
   7655..7810    -  CDS            lacZα (fragment): LacZα fragment of β-galactosidase; lacZ fragment
   7818..7836    +  promoter       T7 promoter: promoter for bacteriophage T7 RNA polymerase
   7872..7941    +  protein_bind   attB: attB site for the φC31 integrase (Groth et al., 2000) phage φC31 integrase
   8045..8095    +  intron         β-globin intron (fragment): internally truncated intron from human β-globin
   8096..8143    +  protein_bind   FRT: FLP-mediated recombination occurs in the 8-bp core sequence TCTAGAAA (Turan and Bode, 2011). FLP recombinase from the Saccharomyces cerevisiae 2μ plasmid
