[The description below was written by a language model from this plasmid's Addgene catalogue record and pLannotate feature annotations shown in this document.]
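Description:
pdFLPtag-SA-SD-2-smGFP-HA is an 8.1 kb Drosophila donor plasmid built on the pFlpStop-attB-UAS-2.1-tdTom backbone and catalogued as an insect expression vector. It is designed for conditional tagging of endogenous proteins with smGFP-HA, together with membrane labelling of cells. In bacteria it is maintained through a high-copy ColE1/pUC-type origin and selected with ampicillin via the β-lactamase gene. The cloning-vector portion also carries an f1 origin, lac promoter/operator and lacZα remnants, and flanking T3 and T7 promoters.

The payload lies between two φC31 attB sites in opposite orientation, the arrangement used for recombinase-mediated cassette exchange (RMCE) into a genomic landing site bounded by matching attP sites; the record does not specify which landing sites are intended. Inside the attB sites are two FRT sites in opposite orientation, each next to an annotated β-globin intron fragment, so FLP recombinase can invert the intervening segment. That segment contains a tdTomato coding sequence followed by SV40 small t intron and polyadenylation sequences, and a GFP-derived open reading frame that corresponds to the smGFP-HA insert. The name indicates that this tag is flanked by a splice acceptor and splice donor in reading frame 2, although these are not individually annotated. In the correct orientation it would therefore be spliced into the host transcript as an artificial exon. A 5X UAS with an hsp70 minimal promoter sits just outside one FRT, which suggests that GAL4-driven reporter expression depends on cassette orientation. The second component of the "dual" membrane label is not resolved by the annotation. The region between the SV40 poly(A) signal and the GFP sequence is unannotated.
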