Addgene plasmid #247948: pdFLPtag-SA-SD-2-smGFP-HA
Purpose: Conditional tagging of endogenous proteins with smGFP-HA in open reading frame 2, with dual membrane labelling
Depositing lab: Sha Liu. Depositing organization: Vlaams Instituut voor Biotechnologie (VIB, vzw). Publication: dFlpTag, a RMCE-based tool for simultaneous endogenous protein tagging and cell labeling in Drosophila. Li L, Yan J, Ruan Y, Dyson MC, Laenen F, Liu S, Xie X. Sci Rep. 2025 Nov 27;15(1):45542. doi: 10.1038/s41598-025-30193-0. PubMed 41310158.
Backbone
  Vector backbone: pFlpStop-attB-UAS-2.1-tdTom
  Vector type: Insect Expression
Growth in bacteria
  Bacterial resistance: Ampicillin, 100 μg/mL
  Growth temperature: 37°C
  Growth strain: NEB Stable
  Copy number: Unknown
Gene/Insert
  Gene/Insert name: smGFP-HA
  Species: Synthetic
  GenBank ID: PV099654
  Tag / fusion protein: smGFP-HA
Terms and licenses: Academic/Nonprofit Terms; Industry Terms: Not Available to Industry
How to cite: pdFLPtag-SA-SD-2-smGFP-HA was a gift from Sha Liu (Addgene plasmid # 247948 ; http://n2t.net/addgene:247948 ; RRID:Addgene_247948)
